Addgene plasmid #190380: JAB2511
Purpose: Plasmids encode parts for syntetic genetic circuit construction in eudicot plants (proUBQ10::PIP2A-mCherry-NOSt_6XRpaRO-min35S::GFPint-ADHt)
Depositing lab: Jennifer Brophy & Jose Dinneny. Depositing organization: Stanford University. Publication: Synthetic genetic circuits as a means of reprogramming plant roots. Brophy JAN, Magallon KJ, Duan L, Zhong V, Ramachandran P, Kniazev K, Dinneny JR. Science. 2022 Aug 12;377(6607):747-751. doi: 10.1126/science.abo4326. Epub 2022 Aug 11. PubMed 35951698.
Backbone
  Vector backbone: JAB2120
  Vector type: Plant Expression
Growth in bacteria
  Bacterial resistance: Spectinomycin, 50 μg/mL
  Growth temperature: 37°C
  Growth strain: DH5alpha
  Copy number: High Copy
Gene/Insert
  Gene/Insert name: proUBQ10::PIP2A-mCherry-NOSt_6XRpaRO-min35S::GFPint-ADHt
  Species: Synthetic
  Cloning method: Restriction Enzyme; 5′ cloning site unknown (unknown if destroyed)
Terms and licenses: Academic/Nonprofit Terms; Industry Terms: Not Available to Industry
Depositor comments: Backbone JAB2120 contains proUBQ10::PIP2A-mCherry-NOSt. Please see the fully annotated sequence linked the "Supplemental Documents" section. Please visit https://www.biorxiv.org/content/10.1101/2022.02.02.478917v1 for bioRxiv preprint.
How to cite: JAB2511 was a gift from Jennifer Brophy & Jose Dinneny (Addgene plasmid # 190380 ; http://n2t.net/addgene:190380 ; RRID:Addgene_190380)
