[The description below was written by a language model from this plasmid's Addgene catalogue record and pLannotate feature annotations shown in this document.]
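Description:
JAB2511 is a 7,053-nt plant expression plasmid built on the JAB2120 backbone and designed as a part for assembling synthetic genetic circuits in eudicot plants. The payload lies between nopaline-type left and right T-DNA border repeats, so it has the layout of a compact binary vector for Agrobacterium-mediated delivery. The pSa origin fits this layout, although pSa-based vectors generally rely on replication functions supplied in trans, and the record does not address this. In E. coli the plasmid replicates from a high-copy ColE1/pUC-type origin and is selected with spectinomycin through the aadA gene. Short fragments annotated as lacI, RSF ori, sat-1, a Tn903 transposase, a pBluescript MCS and lac/T3 promoter elements appear to be backbone remnants rather than functional parts.

The T-DNA carries two cassettes. The first is inherited from the backbone. It expresses the Arabidopsis plasma-membrane aquaporin PIP2A (PIP2-1) fused to mCherry, followed by the NOS terminator. According to the construct name it is driven by the UBQ10 promoter, which the feature table does not annotate. This cassette gives a constitutive red membrane signal that marks transformed cells and can serve as a reference for reporter output. The second is a synthetic output promoter. By name it consists of six operator sites (6XRpaRO, presumably bound by a cognate RpaR-based synthetic transcription factor) placed upstream of a minimal CaMV 35S promoter, and only the minimal promoter is annotated. It drives a GFP coding sequence interrupted by the potato ST-LS1 IV2 intron, which prevents expression of functional GFP in bacteria such as Agrobacterium. The cassette ends, per the name, with an ADH terminator. GFP should therefore report the activity of a matching regulator supplied from another construct, allowing circuit components to be tested in plants.
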