Features (pLannotate 1.2.2; 22 found; start..end, strand, type, name):
    672..1532    +  CDS            PIP2-1: PIP21_ARATH - Also known as PIP2A. Experimental evidence at protein level: Swiss-Prot protein existence level 1. Water channel required to facilitate the transport of water across cell membrane. Probably involved in root water uptake. Its function is impaired by Hg(2+). From Arabidopsis thaliana (Mouse-ear cress).
   1539..2248    +  CDS            mCherry (fragment): monomeric derivative of DsRed fluorescent protein (Shaner et al., 2004) mammalian codon-optimized
   2268..2520    +  terminator     NOS terminator: nopaline synthase terminator and poly(A) signal
   2729..2746    +  promoter       35SPPDK promoter (fragment): hybrid promoter consisting of the cauliflower mosaic virus 35S enhancer fused to the maize C4PPDK basal promoter (Yoo et al., 2007)
   2749..2793    +  promoter       minimal CaMV 35S promoter: minimal 35S promoter from cauliflower mosaic virus
   2820..3015    +  CDS            superfolder GFP (fragment): GFP variant that folds robustly even when fused to poorly folded proteins (Pédelacq et al., 2006)
   3017..3205    +  intron         IV2 intron: modified second intron of the potato ST-LS1 gene (Vancanneyt et al., 1990)
   3227..3724    +  CDS            mgfp5 (fragment): GFP with folding enhancement mutations; mgfp5; suitable for expression in plants due to removal of a cryptic intron
   4004..4039    -  misc_feature   MCS (fragment): pBluescript multiple cloning site
   4052..4070    -  promoter       T3 promoter: promoter for bacteriophage T3 RNA polymerase
   4115..4131    -  protein_bind   lac operator: The lac repressor binds to the lac operator to inhibit transcription in E. coli. This inhibition can be relieved by adding lactose or isopropyl-β-D-thiogalactopyranoside (IPTG). lac repressor encoded by lacI
   4139..4169    -  promoter       lac promoter: promoter for the E. coli lac operon
   4184..4205    -  protein_bind   CAP binding site: CAP binding activates transcription in the presence of cAMP. E. coli catabolite activator protein
   4218..4310    -  CDS            lacI (fragment): lac repressor; lacI; The lac repressor binds to the lac operator to inhibit transcription in E. coli. This inhibition can be relieved by adding lactose or isopropyl-β-D-thiogalactopyranoside (IPTG).
   4312..4436    -  rep_origin     RSF ori (fragment): Plasmids containing the RSF 1030 origin of replication can be propagated in E. coli cells that contain additional plasmids with compatible origins.
   4444..4468    +  misc_feature   RB T-DNA repeat: right border repeat from nopaline C58 T-DNA
   4559..5147    -  rep_origin     ori: high-copy-number ColE1/pMB1/pBR322/pUC origin of replication
   5241..6026    -  CDS            aadA: S3AD_SHIFL - Experimental evidence at protein level: Swiss-Prot protein existence level 1. Mediates bacterial resistance to the antibiotics streptomycin and spectinomycin. From Shigella flexneri.
   6087..6236    -  CDS            sat-1 (fragment): STA_ECOLX - Protein inferred from homology: Swiss-Prot protein existence level 3. Involved in resistance to streptothricin, a broad-spectrum antibiotic produced by streptomycetes (PubMed:1850404). Detoxifies streptothricin via acetylation of the beta amino group of the first beta-lysyl moiety of streptothricin (By similarity). From Escherichia coli.
   6378..6476    +  CDS            TRA2_ECOLX (fragment): Protein predicted: Swiss-Prot protein existence level 4. Required for transposition of transposon Tn903. From Escherichia coli.
   6484..6919    +  rep_origin     pSa ori: origin of replication from bacterial plasmid pSa
   7047..16      +  misc_feature   LB T-DNA repeat (across the origin): left border repeat from nopaline C58 T-DNA (truncated)
>Addgene plasmid #190380 | JAB2511 | addgene full sequence | sequence record 389462 | Addgene NGS Result
ATATATTGTGGTGTAACGTTAAGCTTTGGTTGTCGACGAGTCAGTAATAAACGGCGTCAAAGTGGTTGCA
GCCGGCACACACGAGTCGTGTTTATCAACTCAAAGCACAAATACTTTTCCTCAACCTAAAAATAAGGCAA
TTAGCCAAAAACAACTTTGCGTGTAAACAACGCTCAATACACGTGTCATTTTATTATTAGCTATTGCTTC
ACCGCCTTAGCTTTCTCGTGACCTAGTCGTCCTCGTCTTTTCTTCTTCTTCTTCTATAAAACAATACCCA
AAGAGCTCTTCTTCTTCACAATTCAGATTTCAATTTCTCAAAATCTTAAAAACTTTCTCTCAATTCTCTC
TACCGTGATCAAGGTAAATTTCTGTGTTCCTTATTCTCTCAAAATCTTCGATTTTGTTTTCGTTCGATCC
CAATTTCGTATATGTTCTTTGGTTTAGATTCTGTTAATCTTAGATCGTAGACGATTTTCTGGGTTTGATC
GTTAGATATCATCTTAATTCTCGATTAGGGTTTCATAGATATCATCCGATTTGTTCAAATAATTTGAGTT
TTGTCGAATAATTACTCTTCGATTTGTGATTTCTATCTAGATCTGGTGTTAGTTTCTAGTTTGTGCGATC
GAATTTGTCGATTAATCTGAGTTTTTCTGATTAACAGCACCATGGCAAAGGATGTGGAAGCCGTTCCCGG
AGAAGGATTTCAGACAAGAGACTATCAAGATCCGCCACCAGCTCCGTTTATTGATGGAGCGGAGCTAAAG
AAGTGGTCTTTCTACAGAGCAGTTATCGCAGAGTTCGTAGCCACTCTCCTCTTCTTATACATCACCGTTT
TGACAGTCATCGGTTACAAGATTCAGTCCGATACTGATGCCGGTGGCGTAGATTGCGGCGGAGTTGGAAT
CCTCGGTATCGCTTGGGCCTTTGGTGGTATGATCTTCATCCTCGTCTACTGCACCGCCGGTATCTCTGGT
GGTCACATTAACCCAGCGGTGACATTTGGGCTATTCTTGGCACGTAAAGTGTCGTTACCTAGGGCCCTAT
TGTACATAATCGCTCAGTGTTTGGGTGCGATTTGTGGAGTTGGTTTTGTCAAAGCCTTCCAAAGCTCTTA
CTACACCCGTTACGGAGGTGGAGCCAACTCTCTAGCCGATGGCTACAGCACAGGGACCGGTCTAGCCGCA
GAGATCATTGGTACTTTCGTTCTTGTCTACACCGTATTCTCTGCCACTGACCCCAAACGTAGTGCCAGAG
ACTCCCACGTTCCGGTGTTGGCGCCACTTCCAATCGGATTTGCCGTGTTCATGGTACATTTGGCTACCAT
TCCCATTACCGGAACCGGAATTAACCCGGCAAGGAGTTTCGGAGCTGCCGTAATCTACAACAAGAGCAAG
CCATGGGATGACCACTGGATATTTTGGGTTGGACCATTCATTGGAGCTGCGATAGCTGCATTCTACCACC
AATTCGTTCTAAGAGCTTCAGGTTCTAAGTCTCTTGGATCATTCAGAAGTGCTGCCAACGTCGGATCCAT
GGTGAGCAAGGGCGAGGAGGATAACATGGCCATCATCAAGGAGTTCATGCGCTTCAAGGTGCACATGGAG
GGCTCCGTGAACGGCCACGAGTTCGAGATCGAGGGCGAGGGCGAGGGCCGCCCCTACGAGGGCACCCAGA
CCGCCAAGCTGAAGGTGACCAAGGGTGGCCCCCTGCCCTTCGCCTGGGACATCCTGTCCCCTCAGTTCAT
GTACGGCTCCAAGGCCTACGTGAAGCACCCCGCCGACATCCCCGACTACTTGAAGCTGTCCTTCCCCGAG
GGCTTCAAGTGGGAGCGCGTGATGAACTTCGAGGACGGCGGCGTGGTGACCGTGACCCAGGACTCCTCCC
TGCAGGACGGCGAGTTCATCTACAAGGTGAAGCTGCGCGGCACCAACTTCCCCTCCGACGGCCCCGTAAT
GCAGAATAAGACCATGGGCTGGGAGGCCTCCTCCGAGCGGATGTACCCCGAGGACGGCGCCCTGAAGGGC
GAGATCAAGCAGAGGCTGAAGCTGAAGGACGGCGGCCACTACGACGCTGAGGTCAAGACCACCTACAAGG
CCAAGAAGCCCGTGCAGCTGCCCGGCGCCTACAACGTCAACATCAAGTTGGACATCACCTCCCACAACGA
GGACTACACCATCGTGGAACAGTACGAACGCGCCGAGGGCCGCCACTCCACCGGCGGCATGGAGGAGCTG
TACAAGTAAAGCGGCCGCCCGGCTGCAGATCGTTCAAACATTTGGCAATAAAGTTTCTTAAGATTGAATC
CTGTTGCCGGTCTTGCGATGATTATCATATAATTTCTGTTGAATTACGTTAAGCATGTAATAATTAACAT
GTAATGCATGACGTTATTTATGAGATGGGTTTTTATGATTAGAGTCCCGCAATTATACATTTAATACGCG
ATAGAAAACAAAATATAGCGCGCAAACTAGGATAAATTATCGCGCGCGGTGTCATCTATGTTACTAGATC
GGGGCGCGCCCTCGAGGAAGACGTAATGATAGAAAAGTTGGCTGCGGCCGCGAAACCTGTCCGATCGGAC
AATAGAACCTGTCCGATCGGACAATAGGACCTGTCCGATCGGACAATACAACCTGTCCGATCGGACAATA
GTACCTGTCCGATCGGACAATAAGACCTGTCCGATCGGACAATACGGGTCTAAGCTAGCTAGGCCACCCA
CAATCCCACTATCCTTTCGCAAGACCCTTCCTCTATATAAGGAAGTTCATTTCATTTGGAGAGAACACGG
GGGACTCTAGACACCATGGTGAGTAAAGGAGAAGAACTTTTCACTGGAGTTGTCCCAATTCTTGTTGAAT
TAGATGGTGATGTTAATGGGCACAAATTTTCTGTCAGTGGAGAGGGTGAAGGTGATGCAACATACGGAAA
ACTTACCCTTAAATTTATTTGCACTACTGGAAAACTACCTGTTCCATGGCCAACCCTGGTCACCACCCTG
ACCTACGTAAGTTTCTGCTTCTACCTTTGATATATATATAATAATTATCATTAATTAGTAGTAATATAAT
ATTTCAAATATTTTTTTCAAAATAAAAGAATGTAGTATATAGCAATTGCTTTTCTGTAGTTTATAAGTGT
GTATATTTTAATTTATAACTTTTCTAATATATGACCAAAATTTGTTGATGTGCAGGGCGTGCAGTGCTTC
TCCCGTTACCCTGATCATATGAAGCGGCACGACTTCTTCAAGAGCGCCATGCCTGAGGGATACGTGCAGG
AGAGGACCATCTTCTTCAAGGACGACGGGAACTACAAGACACGTGCTGAAGTCAAGTTTGAGGGTGACAC
CCTCGTCAACAGGATCGAGCTTAAGGGAATCGATTTCAAGGAGGACGGAAACATCCTCGGCCACAAGTTG
GAATACAACTACAACTCCCACAACGTATACATCATGGCCGACAAGCAAAAGAACGGCATCAAAGCCAACT
TCAAGACCCGCCACAACATCGAGGACGGCGGCGTGCAACTCGCTGATCATTATCAACAAAATACTCCAAT
TGGCGATGGCCCTGTCCTTTTACCAGACAACCATTACCTGTCCACACAATCTGCCCTTTCGAAAGATCCC
AACGAAAAGAGAGATCACATGGTCCTTCTTGAGTTTGTAACAGCTGCTGGGATTACACATGGCATGGATG
AACTATACAAATAATGTCAAGCCATTCTCTCGCAGATGATGTTCACTTTGTGTTTTACTTCCTTTATGCA
TTCACAGCAATAAAAGAAAGAAATCTCCATCGCTTTTGGTTTTCTTCTCTGTCTTAAGTTAGTCGTTTTC
GTGTCTAATCTATTACTTATCATTGTAATAGACTCTTCTTCTATTGAGATTTGAATATAAACTAAAACAC
ATTCCATTTTACTGTGTTCTCAACATTCAGAATGCAAACGGACTAACCGTAGTGACTCGGCTTGAGTCTT
CGGGCTAGAGCGGACTAGTTCTAGAGCGGCCGCCACCGCGGTGGAGCTCCAGCTTTTGTTCCCTTTAGTG
AGGGTTAATTGCGCGCTTGGCGTAATCATGGTCATAGCTGTTTCCTGTGTGAAATTGTTATCCGCTCACA
ATTCCACACAACATACGAGCCGGAAGCATAAAGTGTAAAGCCTGGGGTGCCTAATGAGTGAGCTAACTCA
CATTAATTGCGTTGCGCTCACTGCCCGCTTTCCAGTCGGGAAACCTGTCGTGCCAGCTGCATTAATGAAT
CGGCCAACGCGCGGGGAGAGGCGGTTTGCGTATTGGGCGCTCTTCCGCTTCCTCGCTCACTGACTCGCTG
CGCTCGGTCGTTCGGCTGCGGCGAGCGGTATCAGCTCACTCAAAGGCGGTAATACGGTTATCCACAGAAT
CAGGGGATAACGCAGGAAAGAACATGAAGGCCTTGACAGGATATATTGGCGGGTAAACTAAGTCGCTGTA
TGTGTTTGTTTGAGATCTCATGTGAGCAAAAGGCCAGCAAAAGGCCAGGAACCGTAAAAAGGCCGCGTTG
CTGGCGTTTTTCCATAGGCTCCGCCCCCCTGACGAGCATCACAAAAATCGACGCTCAAGTCAGAGGTGGC
GAAACCCGACAGGACTATAAAGATACCAGGCGTTTCCCCCTGGAAGCTCCCTCGTGCGCTCTCCTGTTCC
GACCCTGCCGCTTACCGGATACCTGTCCGCCTTTCTCCCTTCGGGAAGCGTGGCGCTTTCTCATAGCTCA
CGCTGTAGGTATCTCAGTTCGGTGTAGGTCGTTCGCTCCAAGCTGGGCTGTGTGCACGAACCCCCCGTTC
AGCCCGACCGCTGCGCCTTATCCGGTAACTATCGTCTTGAGTCCAACCCGGTAAGACACGACTTATCGCC
ACTGGCAGCAGCCACTGGTAACAGGATTAGCAGAGCGAGGTATGTAGGCGGTGCTACAGAGTTCTTGAAG
TGGTGGCCTAACTACGGCTACACTAGAAGAACAGTATTTGGTATCTGTGCTCTGCTGAAGCCAGTTACCT
TCGGAAGAAGAGTTGGTAGCTCTTGATCCGGCAAACAAACCACCGCTGGTAGCGGTGGTTTTTTTGTTTG
CAAGCAGCAGATTACGCGCAGAAAAAAAGGATCTCAAGAAGATCCTTTGATCTTTTCTACGGGGTCTGAC
GCTCAGTGGAACGAAAACTCACGTTAAGGGATTTTGGTCATGAATTCTTGTTAGACATTATTTGCCGACT
ACCTTGGTGATCTCGCCTTTCACGTAGTGAACAAATTCTTCCAACTGATCTGCGCGCGAGGCCAAGCGAT
CTTCTTGTCCAAGATAAGCCTGCCTAGCTTCAAGTATGACGGGCTGATACTGGGCCGGCAGGCGCTCCAT
TGCCCAGTCGGCAGCGACATCCTTCGGCGCGATTTTGCCGGTTACTGCGCTGTACCAAATGCGGGACAAC
GTAAGCACTACATTTCGCTCATCGCCAGCCCAGTCGGGCGGCGAGTTCCATAGCGTTAAGGTTTCATTTA
GCGCCTCAAATAGATCCTGTTCAGGAACCGGATCAAAGAGTTCCTCCGCCGCTGGACCTACCAAGGCAAC
GCTATGTTCTCTTGCTTTTGTCAGCAAGATAGCCAGATCAATGTCGATCGTGGCTGGCTCGAAGATACCT
GCAAGAATGTCATTGCGCTGCCATTCTCCAAATTGCAGTTCGCGCTTAGCTGGATAACGCCACGGAATGA
TGTCGTCGTGCACAACAATGGTGACTTCTACAGCGCGGAGAATCTCGCTCTCTCCAGGGGAAGCCGAAGT
TTCCAAAAGGTCGTTGATCAAAGCTCGCCGCGTTGTTTCATCAAGCCTTACGGTCACCGTAACCAGCAAA
TCAATATCACTGTGTGGCTTCAGGCCGCCATCCACTGCGGAGCCGTACAAATGTACGGCCAGCAACGTCG
GTTCGAGATGGCGCTCGATGACGCCAACTACCTCTGATAGTTGAGTCGATACTTCGGCGATCACCGCTTC
CCTCATGATGTTTAACTCCTGAATTAAGCCGCGCCGCGAAGCGGTGTCGGCTTGAATGAATTGTTAGGCG
TCATCCTGTGCTCCCGAGAACCAGTACCAGTACATCGCTGTTTCGTTCGAGACTTGAGGTCTAGTTTTAT
ACGTGAACAGGTCAATGCCGCCGAGAGTAAAGCCACATTTTGCGTACAAATTGCAGGCAGGTACATTGTT
CGTTTGTGCCATGATGATATATTTTTATCTTGTGCAATGTAACATCAGAGATTTTGAGACACAACGTGGC
TTTGTTGAATAAATCGAACTTTTGCTGAGTTGAAGGATCAGATCACGCATCTTCCCGACAACGCAGACCG
TTCCGTGGCAAAGCAAAAGTTCAAAATCACCAACTGGTCCACCTACAACAAAGCTCTCATCAACCGTGGC
TCCCTCACTTTCTGGCTGGATGATGGGGCGATTCAGGAGATCCCCATCCAACAGCCCGCCGTCGAGCGGG
CTTTTTTATCCCCGGAAGCCTGTGGATAGAGGGTAGTTATCCACGTGAAACCGCTAATGCCCCGCAAAGC
CTTGATTCACGGGGCTTTCCGGCCCGCTCCAAAAACTATCCACGTGAAATCGCTAATCAGGGTACGTGAA
ATCGCTAATCGGAGTACGTGAAATCGCTAATAAGGTCACGTGAAATCGCTAATCAAAAAGGCACGTGAGA
ACGCTAATAGCCCTTTCAGATCAACAGCTTGCAAACACCCCTCGCTCCGGCAAGTAGTTACAGCAAGTAG
TATGTTCAATTAGCTTTTCAATTATGAATATATATATCAATTATTGGTCGCCCTTGGCTTGTGGACAATG
CGCTACGCGCACCGGCTCCGCCCGTGGACAACCGCAAGCGGTTGCCCACCGTCGAGCGCCTTTGCCCACA
ACCCGGCGGCCGGCCGCAACAGATCGTTTTATAAATTTTTTTTTTTGAAAAAGAAAAAGCCCGAAAGGCG
GCAACCTCTCGGGCTTCTGGATTTCCGATCCCCGGAATTAGACTCTTGGCAGG
